>Addgene plasmid #54115 | mEmerald-H3-23 | addgene partial sequence | sequence record 89350 | EGFP-N 5'-CGTCGCCGTCCAGCTCGACCAG-3'
GCTCCTCGCCCTTGCTCACCATGGTGGCGACCGGTGGATCCCGGGCCCGCGGTACCGTCGACTGCAGAAT
TCGAAGCTTGAGCTCGAGATC
[408 nt withheld, positions 92-499]
GGTGGCGGCTAGCGGATCTGACGGTTCACTAAACCAGCTCTGCTTATATAGACCTCCCACCGTACACGCC
TACCGCCCATTTGCGTCAATGGGGCGGAGTTGTTACGACATTTTGGAAAGTCCCGTTGATTTTGGTGCCA
AAACAAACTCCCATTGACGTCAATGGGGTGGAGACTTGGAAATCCCCGTGAGTCAAACCGCTATCCACGC
CCATTGATGTACTGCCAAAACCGCATCACCATGGTAATAGCGATGACTAATACGTAGATGTACTGCCAAG
TAGGAAAGTCCCATAAGGTCATGTACTGGGCATAATGCCAGGCGGGCCATTTACCGTCATTGACGTCAAT
AGGGGGCGTACTTGGCATATGATACACTTGATGTACTGCCAAGTGGGCAGTTTACCGTAAATACTCCACC
CATTGACGTCAATGGAAAGTCCCTATTGGCGTTACTATGGGA
