[The description below was written by a language model from this plasmid's Addgene catalogue record.]
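Description:
mEmerald-H3-23 is a mammalian expression plasmid that produces human histone H3 (the H3C2/HIST1H3B gene product) fused to the green fluorescent protein mEmerald. It is built on an mEmerald vector backbone of about 4.75 kb without the insert. The fusion is driven by the CMV promoter, a strong constitutive promoter in most mammalian cell lines. The tag is recorded as C-terminal on the backbone, so the histone coding sequence sits upstream of mEmerald and the fluorescent protein is attached to the C-terminal end of H3. The listed 3′ sequencing primer implies an SV40 polyadenylation signal downstream of the fusion, although no feature table is provided to confirm the layout. The record does not explain the "23" in the name, nor does it give the cloning method.

The plasmid is maintained at high copy in E. coli under kanamycin selection. It also carries a neomycin resistance marker, which allows G418 selection of stably transfected mammalian cells. The origin of replication is not stated.

The construct serves as a fluorescent localization marker for the nucleus and chromatin. Because histone H3 is a core nucleosome component, the fusion is expected to incorporate into chromatin and label nuclei. mEmerald is a bright monomeric GFP derivative, recorded here with excitation at 487 nm and emission at 509 nm, so it is compatible with standard green filter sets. Typical applications for such a marker include live- or fixed-cell imaging of nuclear morphology and chromosome behaviour during the cell cycle. It can also be used as a nuclear reference alongside probes of other colours.
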