Addgene plasmid #54115: mEmerald-H3-23
Purpose: Localization: Nucleus/Histones, Excitation: 487, Emission: 509
Depositing lab: Michael Davidson. Depositing organization: Florida State University, Tallahassee.
Backbone
  Vector backbone: mEmerald
  Backbone size w/o insert (bp): 4750
  Vector type: Mammalian Expression
  Selectable markers: Neomycin (select with G418)
Growth in bacteria
  Bacterial resistance: Kanamycin, 50 μg/mL
  Growth temperature: 37°C
  Growth strain: DH5alpha
  Copy number: High Copy
Gene/Insert
  Gene/Insert name: H3 (alt names: Human Histone H3; NM_003537.3)
  Species: H. sapiens (human)
  Entrez Gene: H3C2 (a.k.a. H3/l, H3C1, H3C10, H3C11, H3C12, H3C3, H3C4, H3C6, H3C7, H3C8, H3FL, HIST1H3B)
  Promoter: CMV
  Tag / fusion protein: mEmerald (C terminal on backbone)
  Cloning method: Unknown
  Sequencing primers: 5′ CMV-F; 3′ SV40pA-R
Terms and licenses: Academic/Nonprofit Terms; Industry Terms
Depositor comments: Human Histone H3. Excitation = 487; Emission = 509. Localization data: Nucleus/Histones
How to cite: mEmerald-H3-23 was a gift from Michael Davidson (Addgene plasmid # 54115 ; http://n2t.net/addgene:54115 ; RRID:Addgene_54115)
